>Addgene plasmid #174779 | pZA66 | addgene full sequence | sequence record 344758 | Addgene NGS Result
GGGACACGAAGTGGTTTAAACTATCAGTGTTTGACAGGATATATTGGCGGGTAAACCTAAGAGAAAAGAG
CGTTTATTAGAATAATCGGATATTTAAAAGGGCGTGAAAAGGTTTATCCGTTCGTCCATTTGTATGTGCC
AACCACAGGAACCGTAAAAAGGCCGCGTTGCTGGCGTTTTTCCATAGGCTCCGCCCCCCTGACGAGCATC
ACAAAAATCGACGCTCAAGTCAGAGGTGGCGAAACCCGACAGGACTATAAAGATACCAGGCGTTTCCCCC
TGGAAGCTCCCTCGTGCGCTCTCCTGTTCCGACCCTGCCGCTTACCGGATACCTGTCCGCCTTTCTCCCT
TCGGGAAGCGTGGCGCTTTCTCATAGCTCACGCTGTAGGTATCTCAGTTCGGTGTAGGTCGTTCGCTCCA
AGCTGGGCTGTGTGCACGAACCCCCCGTTCAGCCCGACCGCTGCGCCTTATCCGGTAACTATCGTCTTGA
GTCCAACCCGGTAAGACACGACTTATCGCCACTGGCAGCAGCCACTGGTAACAGGATTAGCAGAGCGAGG
TATGTAGGCGGTGCTACAGAGTTCTTGAAGTGGTGGCCTAACTACGGCTACACTAGAAGGACAGTATTTG
GTATCTGCGCTCTGCTGAAGCCAGTTACCTTCGGAAAAAGAGTTGGTAGCTCTTGATCCGGCAAACAAAC
CACCGCTGGTAGCGGTGGTTTTTTTGTTTGCAAGCAGCAGATTACGCGCAGAAAAAAAGGATCTCAAGAA
GATCCTTTGATCTTTTCTACGGGGTCTGACGCTCAGTGGAACGAAAACTCACGTTAAGGGATTTTGGTCA
TGAGATTATCAAAAAGGATCTTCACCTAGATCCTTTTAAATTAAAAATGAAGTTTTAAATCAATCTAAAG
TATATATGAGTAAACTTGGTCTGACAGCTAAAACAATTCATCCAGTAAAATATAATATTTTATTTTCTCC
CAATCAGGCTTGATCCCCAGTAAGTCAAAAAATAGCTCGACATACTGTTCTTCCCCGATATCCTCCCTGA
TCGACCGGACGCAGAAGGCAATGTCATACCACTTGTCCGCCCTGCCGCTTCTCCCAAGATCAATAAAGCC
ACTTACTTTGCCATCTTTCACAAAGATGTTGCTGTCTCCCAGGTCGCCGTGGGAAAAGACAAGTTCCTCT
TCGGGCTTTTCCGTCTTTAAAAAATCATACAGCTCGCGCGGATCTTTAAATGGAGTGTCCTCTTCCCAGT
TTTCGCAATCCACATCGGCCAGATCGTTATTCAGTAAGTAATCCAATTCGGCTAAGCGGCTGTCTAAGCT
ATTCGTATAGGGACAATCCGATATGTCGATGGAGTGAAAGAGCCTGATGCACTCCGCATACAGCTCGATA
ATCTTTTCAGGGCTTTGTTCATCTTCATACTCTTCCGAGCAAAGGACGCCATCGGCCTCACTCATGAGCA
GATTGCTCCAGCCATCATGCCGTTCAAAGTGCAGGACCTTTGGAACAGGCAGCTTTCCTTCCAGCCATAG
CATCATGTCCTTTTCCCGTTCCACATCATAGGTGGTCCCTTTATACCGGCTGTCCGTCATTTTTAAATAT
AGGTTTTCATTTTCTCCCACCAGCTTATATACCTTAGCAGGAGACATTCCTTCCGTATCTTTTGCGCAGC
GGTATTTTTCGATCAGTTTTTTCAATTCCGGTGATATTCTCATTTTAGCCATACTCTTCCTTTTTCAATA
TTATTGAAGCATTTATCAAGGTTATTGTCTCATGAGCGGATACATATTTGAATGTATTTAGAAAAATAAA
CAAATAGGGGTTCCGCGCACGAATTGGCCAGCGCTGCCATTTTTGGGGTGAGGCCGTTCGCGGCCGAGGG
GCGCAGCCCCTGGGGGGATGGGAGCTCGGTGCCTTGATGTGGGCGCCGGCGGTCGAGTGGCGACGGCGCG
GCTTGTCCGCGCCCTGGTAGATTGCCTGGCCGTAGGCCAGCCATTTTTGAGCGGCCAGCGGCCGCGATAG
GCCGACGCGAAGCGGCGGGGCGTAGGGAGCGCAGCGACCGAAGGGTAGGCGCTTTTTGCAGCTCTTCGGC
TGTGCGCTGGCCAGACAGTTATGCACAGGCCAGGCGGGTTTTAAGAGTTTTAATAAGTTTTAAAGAGTTT
TAGGCGGAAAAATCGCCTTTTTTCTCTTTTATATCAGTCACTTACATGTGTGACCGGTTCCCAATGTACG
GCTTTGGGTTCCCAATGTACGGGTTCCGGTTCCCAATGTACGGCTTTGGGTTCCCAATGTACGTGCTATC
CACAGGAAAGAAGCTTTTTCGACCTTTTTCCCCTGCTAGGGCAATTTGCCCTAGCATCTGCTCCGTACAT
TAGGAACCGGCGGATGCTTCGCCCTCGATCAGGTTGCGGTAGCGCATGACTAGGATCGGGCCAGCCTGCC
CCGCCTCCTCCTTCAAATCGTACTCCGGCAGGTCATTTGACCCGATCAGCTTGCGCACGGTGAAACAGAA
CTTCTTGAACTCTCCGGCGCTGCCACTGCGTTCGTAGATCGTCTTGAACAACCATCTGGCTTCTGCCTTG
CCTGCGGCGCGGCGTGCCAGGCGGTAGAGAAAACGGCCGATGCCGGGATCGATCAAAAAGTAATCGGGGT
GAACCGTCAGCACGTCCGGGTTCTTGCCTTCTGTGATCTCGCGGTACATCCAATCAGCTAGCTCGATCTC
GATGTACTCCGGCCGCCCGGTTTCGCTCTTTACGATCTTGTAGCGGCTAATCAAGGCTTCACCCTCGGAT
ACCGTCACCAGGCGGCCGTTCTTGGCCTTCTTCGTACGCTGCATGGCAACGTGCGTGGTGTTTAACCGAA
TGCAGGTTTCTACCAGGTCGTCTTTCTGCTTTCCGCCATCGGCTCGCCGGCAGAACTTGAGTACGTCCGC
AACGTGTGGACGGAACACGCGGCCGGGCTTGTCTCCCTTCCCTTCCCGGTATCGGTTCATGGATTCGGTT
AGATGGGAAACCGCCATCAGTACCAGGTCGTAATCCCACACACTGGCCATGCCGGCCGGCCCTGCGGAAA
CCTCTACGTGCCCGTCTGGAAGCTCGTAGCGGATCACCTCGCCAGCTCGTCGGTCACGCTTCGACAGACG
GAAAACGGCCACGTCCATGATGCTGCGACTATCGCGGGTGCCCACGTCATAGAGCATCGGAACGAAAAAA
TCTGGTTGCTCGTCGCCCTTGGGCGGCTTCCTAATCGACGACGCACCGGCTGCCGGCGGTTGCCGGGATT
CTTTGCGGATTCGATCAGCGGCCGCTTGCCACGATTCACCGGGGCGTGCTTCTGCCTCGATGCGTTGCCG
CTGGGCGGCCTGCGCGGCCTTCAACTTCTCCACCAGGTCATCACCCAGCGCCGCGCCGATTTGTACCGGG
CCGGATGGTTTGCGACCGCTCACGCCGATTCCTCGGGCTTGGGGGTTCCAGTGCCATTGCAGGGCCGGCA
GACAACCCAGCCGCTTACGCCTGGCCAACCGCCCGTTCCTCCACACATGGGGCATTCCACGGCGTCGGTG
CCTGGTTGTTCTTGATTTTCCATGCCGCCTCCTTTAGCCGCTAAAATTCATCTACTCATTTATTCATTTG
CTCATTTACTCTGGTAGCTGCGCGATGTATTCAGATAGCAGCTCGGTAATGGTCTTGCCTTGGCGTACCG
CGTACATCTTCAGCTTGGTGTGATCCTCCGCCGGCAACTGAAAGTTGACCCGCTTCATGGCTGGCGTGTC
TGCCAGGCTGGCCAACGTTGCAGCCTTGCTGCTGCGTGCGCTCGGACGGCCGGCACTTAGCGTGTTTGTG
CTTTTGCTCATTTTCTCTTTACCTCATTAACTCAAATGAGTTTTGATTTAATTTCAGCGGCCAGCGCCTG
GACCTCGCGGGCAGCGTCGCCCTCGGGTTCTGATTCAAGAACGGTTGTGCCGGCGGCGGCAGTGCCTGGG
TAGCTCACGCGCTGCGTGATACGGGACTCAAGAATGGGCAGCTCGTACCCGGCCAGCGCCTCGGCAACCT
CACCGCCGATGCGCGTGCCTTTGATCGCCCGCGACACGACAAAGGCCGCTTGTAGCCTTCCATCCGTGAC
CTCAATGCGCTGCTTAACCAGCTCCACCAGGTCGGCGGTGGCCCATATGTCGTAAGGGCTTGGCTGCACC
GGAATCAGCACGAAGTCGGCTGCCTTGATCGCGGACACAGCCAAGTCCGCCGCCTGGGGCGCTCCGTCGA
TCACTACGAAGTCGCGCCGGCCGATGGCCTTCACGTCGCGGTCAATCGTCGGGCGGTCGATGCCGACAAC
GGTTAGCGGTTGATCTTCCCGCACGGCCGCCCAATCGCGGGCACTGCCCTGGGGATCGGAATCGACTAAC
AGAACATCGGCCCCGGCGAGTTGCAGGGCGCGGGCTAGATGGGTTGCGATGGTCGTCTTGCCTGACCCGC
CTTTCTGGTTAAGTACAGCGATAACCTTCATGCGTTCCCCTTGCGTATTTGTTTATTTACTCATCGCATC
ATATACGCAGCGACCGCATGACGCAAGCTGTTTTACTCAAATACACATCACCTTTTTAGACGGCGGCGCT
CGGTTTCTTCAGCGGCCAAGCTGGCCGGCCAGGCCGCCAGCTTGGCATCAGACAAACCGGCCAGGATTTC
ATGCAGCCGCACGGCTGATGGGCTGCCTGTATCGAGTGGTGATTTTGTGCCGAGCTGCCGGTCGGGGAGC
TGTTGGCTGGCTGGTGGCAGGATATATTGTGGTGTAAACAAATTGACGCTTAGACAACTTAATAACACAT
TGCGGACGTTTTTAATGTACTGGGGTGGATGCAGTGGGCCCCACTCTGTGTGCCGAATTCGGATCCGGAG
AGCGGAGAATTAAGGGAGTCACGTTATGACCCCCGCCGATGACGCGGGACAAGCCGTTTTACGTTTGGAA
CTGACAGAACCGCAACGTTGAAGGAGCCACTCAGCCGCGGGTTTCTGGAGTTTAATGAGCTAAGCACATA
CGTCAGAAACCATTATTGCGCGTTCAAAAGTCGCCTAAGGTCACTATCAGCTAGCAAATATTTCTTGTCA
AAAATGCTCCACTGACGTTCCATAAATTCCCCTCGGTATCCAATTAGAGTCTCATATTCACTCTCAATCC
AAATAATCTGCACCGGATCTGGATCGTTTCGCATGATTGAACAAGATGGATTGCACGCAGGTTCTCCGGC
CGCTTGGGTGGAGAGGCTATTCGGCTATGACTGGGCACAACAGACAATCGGCTGCTCTGATGCCGCCGTG
TTCCGGCTGTCAGCGCAGGGGCGCCCGGTTCTTTTTGTCAAGACCGACCTGTCCGGTGCCCTGAATGAAC
TCCAGGACGAGGCAGCGCGGCTATCGTGGCTGGCCACGACGGGCGTTCCTTGCGCAGCTGTGCTCGACGT
TGTCACTGAAGCGGGAAGGGACTGGCTGCTATTGGGCGAAGTGCCGGGGCAGGATCTCCTGTCATCTCAC
CTTGCTCCTGCCGAGAAAGTATCCATCATGGCTGATGCAATGCGGCGGCTGCATACGCTTGATCCGGCTA
CCTGCCCATTCGACCACCAAGCGAAACATCGCATCGAGCGAGCACGTACTCGGATGGAAGCCGGTCTTGT
CGATCAGGATGATCTGGACGAAGAGCATCAGGGGCTCGCGCCAGCCGAACTGTTCGCCAGGCTCAAGGCG
CGTATGCCCGACGGCGAGGATCTCGTCGTGACTCATGGCGATGCCTGCTTGCCGAATATCATGGTGGAAA
ATGGCCGCTTTTCTGGATTCATCGACTGTGGCCGGCTGGGTGTGGCGGACCGCTATCAGGACATAGCGTT
GGCTACCCGTGATATTGCTGAAGAGCTTGGCGGCGAATGGGCTGACCGCTTCCTCGTGCTTTACGGTATC
GCCGCTCCCGATTCGCAGCGCATCGCCTTCTATCGCCTTCTTGACGAGTTCTTCTGAGCGGGTCTGGATC
TAGAGTCAAGCAGATCGTTCAAACATTTGGCAATAAAGTTTCTTAAGATTGAATCCTGTTGCCGGTCTTG
CGATGATTATCATATAATTTCTGTTGAATTACGTTAAGCATGTAATAATTAACATGTAATGCATGACGTT
ATTTATGAGATGGGTTTTTATGATTAGAGTCCCGCAATTATACATTTAATACGCGATAGAAAACAAAATA
TAGCGCGCAAACTAGGATAAATTATCGCGCGCGGTGTCATCTATGTTACTAGATCGACGCTGCAAGAATT
CAAGCTTGGAGGAATTCCAATCCCACAAAAATCTGAGCTTAACAGCACAGTTGCTCCTCTCAGAGCAGAA
TCGGGTATTCAACACCCTCATATCAACTACTACGTTGTGTATAACGGTCCACATGCCGGTATATACGATG
ACTGGGGTTGTACAAAGGCGGCAACAAACGGCGTTCCCGGAGTTGCACACAAGAAATTTGCCACTATTAC
AGAGGCAAGAGCAGCAGCTGACGCGTACACAACAAGTCAGCAAACAGACAGGTTGAACTTCATCCCCAAA
GGAGAAGCTCAACTCAAGCCCAAGAGCTTTGCTAAGGCCCTAACAAGCCCACCAAAGCAAAAAGCCCACT
GGCTCACGCTAGGAACCAAAAGGCCCAGCAGTGATCCAGCCCCAAAAGAGATCTCCTTTGCCCCGGAGAT
TACAATGGACGATTTCCTCTATCTTTACGATCTAGGAAGGAAGTTCGAAGGTGAAGGTGACGACACTATG
TTCACCACTGATAATGAGAAGGTTAGCCTCTTCAATTTCAGAAAGAATGCTGACCCACAGATGGTTAGAG
AGGCCTACGCAGCAAGTCTCATCAAGACGATCTACCCGAGTAACAATCTCCAGGAGATCAAATACCTTCC
CAAGAAGGTTAAAGATGCAGTCAAAAGATTCAGGACTAATTGCATCAAGAACACAGAGAAAGACATATTT
CTCAAGATCAGAAGTACTATTCCAGTATGGACGATTCAAGGCTTGCTTCATAAACCAAGGCAAGTAATAG
AGATTGGAGTCTCTAAAAAGGTAGTTCCTACTGAATCTAAGGCCATGCATGGAGTCTAAGATTCAAATCG
AGGATCTAACAGAACTCGCCGTCAAGACTGGCGAACAGTTCATACAGAGTCTTTTACGACTCAATGACAA
GAAGAAAATCTTCGTCAACATGGTGGAGCACGACACTCTGGTCTACTCCAAAAATGTCAAAGATACAGTC
TCAGAAGATCAAAGGGCTATTGAGACTTTTCAACAAAGGATAATTTCGGGAAACCTCCTCGGATTCCATT
GCCCAGCTATCTGTCACTTCATCGAAAGGACAGTAGAAAAGGAAGGTGGCTCCTACAAATGCCATCATTG
CGATAAAGGAAAGGCTATCATTCAAGATCTCTCTGCCGACAGTGGTCCCAAAGATGGACCCCCACCCACG
AGGAGCATCGTGGAAAAAGAAGAGGTTCCAACCACGTCTACAAAGCAAGTGGATTGATGTGACATCTCCA
CTGACGTAAGGGATGACGCACAATCCCACTATCCTTCGCAAGACCCTTCCTCTATATAAGGAAGTTCATT
TCATTTGGAGAGGACACGCTCGAGTATAAGAGCTCATTTTTACAACAATTACCAACAACAACAAACAACA
AACAACATTACAATTACATTTACAATTATCGATACAATGGTTGATGCTGTTGTTACAGTTTTTCTTGAAA
AGCTTCTTCATGTTCTTACTGAAGAATCTAGATTTTTGACTAAGTATAGACAACAGTTCGAGAAGCTTAA
GAACGAACTTCTTTTCATGCAGTCTTTCCTTAAGGACGCTGAAAGACTTAAAAGAAAGAATAACACTTTG
AAGGGTGTGATGTCTTGCCTTAGGGACTTGATCTTCGAGGCTGAGGAGATCTTGGAGGATTGCCAGAACC
AGTCTGCTGACTCTGATAGAGCTACTACTTGCTTCCACCCTAAGAGGTTGTCTCTTAGGCACCAGACTGG
AAAGTGTCTTGCAAAGATTAATGATAGGATTTCTGAAATTAAGCAGAATATTTCTACATATCTTGGTGTG
CCTCTTTTGGAGGAGGGTTCTATGGAGGCTCACAATAACCTTATGTCTAGATGGACATCTTCCCTTTATG
ACCACACTCAGGTAGTTGGTTTGGAAGGTGACACTGAGAAGATAAAGGATTGGCTATTTGAAGCAAGAGA
TGGTTTACTTACCATTGCATTTGTGGGTATGGGAGGACTTGGTAAAACCACTCTTGCTCAGAAAGTTTTC
AATGACAAAAGGGTGGAGGATCACTTGGAGAGGAGGATTTGGGTGTCTGTTTCTCAAACATTTACTGAGG
AACAAGTCATGAGAAGCATATTGAGGAGTTTAGGAGATGCATGTGTTGGTGATGACCAGTGTGAACTGTT
AAGAAAAATAAACCAGTACCTTTTGGGAAAGAGGTTTTTGATTGTTATGGATGATGTTTGGAGCTGGGAC
AATGCCTGGTGGCAAAAAATCTATACTGGACTGCCCAAAGGAAATGGGAGCACTGTTATTGTAACAACGA
GAAATGAGCTAGTCGCTCGCAAGATGGGAGTTACAGAAGCAAGAATACATTGGCCAAAATTCCTCAATGA
GCACTACAGTTGGTTACTATTCCGGAAGATTGCATTTGCAGGAAGTGCAGGTGAATGCCATTTCCCCGAG
TTGGAGGACGTGGGAAAGGAGATTGTGGAAAAATGCAAGGGACTTCCTTTAGCAATCAAAGCAGTAGGAG
GAGTGATGCTTTGCAAGCCATCTTACTATCACGAATGGAGGCGTATTTCAAATCATTTCCGTGATGAATT
GAAAGAAAATGATGACTCAGTGATGGCCTCACTACAGTTGAGCTATGATGAACTCCCTCCTTACTTGAAA
TCCTGTTTCCTCTGTTTTTCACTCTTTCCTGAGGATTGTGTCATACCAAAAGACCAACTGATCCGTTGGT
GGATTGGAGAAGGTTTCATACCTCTGAGAAGTGGTAGGTTATCGACTGAAGTGGGAGAAGATTGTTTCTC
ACAACTATCCAATCGGTGTTTGATAGAAGTTGTTGATAAGGCTTACAATGGTGTGATCCACACATGCAAA
ATGCATGTTATGGTTCGTGACTTGGTGATCAAATTAGCCGAGGATGATGCATTTTTCACCCCAGCTGATG
CAACTTGTCGGCATTTGGGTATTAAGAGTGAGATGAATTGGAAGCAACTATTGAGCAATCAAAAATTACG
AGCACTGCTAACAACCACCAAGAGTGGTGAAGTTAACAAAATCCATTCCGACATTGCCAAGAAGCTGTGC
AAGAGTCGACACCTCCAAGTATTGGATCTGTCAAAATCAATTTTCGATGTGCCTCTTTCAAGTTTGTTGG
AAGGAATTGGATCTGCTAAGCAGCTCACTTATCTCAGTTTAAGCAATACACATCCAATGATTGGAGTTCC
AGCTTCCATATCCAAGCTTGAAAAATTACAGATTTTGGATTTCAGCTATTGCCAAAATATGAAAATGCTC
CCCTCTTGCGTTCTGACATTTGAGGAACTTGCTGTTTTGGATGTGAACAACTGTGGTTCCCTTGAGTACC
TTCCAAAAGGATTAAGTAGGCTTTCCAATCTTCAAGTATTGCTTGGGTTTAAGCCTGCAAAATTAAGCCA
ACCAGGAGGTTGTCGTATTGCTGAGCTCAGAAGCCTGACTCGACTCAGAACTCTCAGTTTAAGACTAACC
GAAAATGAGGAGATTGGAGACGATGAGGGGAACGCACTGGTAGATCTCCAAGAACTTCAATTTTTAACAA
TAAGTTGCTTTGGCAGTCAAGATAATGGACTTGCGACAAAACTTGGTAGACTTTATCCTCCACGACAACT
CCACGAGCTGATTCTCAAATTTTATCCAAGTAAGACAAGTCCTGAATGGCTTAACCCCAATCTCTCCCCC
ATGTTGCGATATTTATCAATCATCTCTGGTGATATTACACAAATGCACGAGAACTTCTGGGGTGATGGTA
GTACTGCTTGGAAAATTGAGGGCTTAATGTTGGAATCTTTATCGGATTTGAGATTGGAATGGTCAGCAAT
GCATCAAGTCATGCCTTCGTTAAGAATACTCAAGGTTAGCTGGTGCCCTGAGTTGGAGTCATTTCCAATT
GAAGATGCAGGGTTTAGAGGGGGTCTATGGAAGAAGGAAGAACATAGGAACGGTTCGATGGTGAGCAAGG
GCGAGGAGCTGTTCACCGGGGTGGTGCCCATCCTGGTCGAGCTGGACGGCGACGTAAACGGCCACAAGTT
CAGCGTGTCCGGCGAGGGCGAGGGCGATGCCACCTACGGCAAGCTGACCCTGAAGTTCATCTGCACCACC
GGCAAGCTGCCCGTGCCCTGGCCCACCCTCGTGACCACCCTGACCTACGGCGTGCAGTGCTTCAGCCGCT
ACCCCGACCACATGAAGCAGCACGACTTCTTCAAGTCCGCCATGCCCGAAGGCTACGTCCAGGAGCGCAC
CATCTTCTTCAAGGACGACGGCAACTACAAGACCCGCGCCGAGGTGAAGTTCGAGGGCGACACCCTGGTG
AACAGCATCGAGCTGAAGGGCATCGACTTCAAGGAGGACGGCAACATCCTGGGGCACAAGCTGGAGTACA
ACTACAACAGCCACAACGTCTATATCATGGCCGACAAGCAGAAGAACGGCATCAAGGTGAACTTCAAGAT
CCGCCACAACATCGAGGACGGCAGCGTGCAGCTCGCCGACCACTACCAGCAGAACACCCCCATCGGCGAC
GGCCCCGTGCTGCTGCCCGACAACCACTACCTGAGCACCCAGTCCGCCCTGAGCAAAGACCCCAACGAGA
AGCGCGATCACATGGTCCTGCTGGAGTTCGTGACCGCCGCCGGGATCACTCTCGGCATGGACGAGCTGTA
CAAGTGAGCTTGTCCTGCTTTAATGAGATATGCGAGAAGCCTATGATCGCATGATATTTGCTTTCAATTC
TGTTGTGCACGTTGTAAAAAACCTGAGCATGTGTAGCTCAGATCCTTACCGCCGGTTTCGGTTCATTCTA
ATGAATATATCACCCGTTACTATCGTATTTTTATGAATAATATTCTCCGTTCAATTTACTGATTGTACCC
TACTACTTATATGTACAATATTAAAATGAAAACAATATATTGTGCTGAATAGGTTTATAGCGACATCTAT
GATAGAGCGCCACAATAACAAACAATTGCGTTTTATTATTACAAATCCAATTTTAAAAAAAGCGGCAGAA
CCGGTCAAACCTAAAAGACTGATTACATAAATCTTATTCAAATTTCAAAAGTGCCCCAGGGGCTAGTATC
TACGACACACCGAGCGGCGAACTAATAACGCTCACTGAAGGGAACTCCGGTTCCCCGCCGGCGCGCATGG
GTGAGATTCCTTGAAGTTGAGTATTGGCCGTCCGCTCTACCGAAAGTTACGGGCACCATTCAACCCGGTC
CAGCACGGCGGCCGGGTAACCGACTTGCTGCCCCGAGAATTATGCAGCATTTTTTTGGTGTATGTGGGCC
CCAAATGAAGTGCAGGTCAAACCTTGACAGTGACGACAAATCGTTGGGCGGGTCCAGGGCGAATTTTGCG
ACAACATGTCGAGGCTCAGCAGGACCGCTACTAGAGGATGCACATGTGACCGA
Features (pLannotate 1.2.2; 19 found; start..end, strand, type, name):
     32..56      +  misc_feature   RB T-DNA repeat: right border repeat from nopaline C58 T-DNA
    179..767     -  rep_origin     ori: high-copy-number ColE1/pMB1/pBR322/pUC origin of replication
    938..1732    -  CDS            KanR: aminoglycoside phosphotransferase; aphA-3; confers resistance to kanamycin
   1733..1837    -  promoter       AmpR promoter: bla
   1854..1914    -  rep_origin     oriV (fragment): incP origin of replication
   2120..2314    -  rep_origin     pVS1 oriV: origin of replication for the Pseudomonas plasmid pVS1 (Heeb et al., 2000)
   2380..3453    -  CDS            pVS1 RepA: replication protein from the Pseudomonas plasmid pVS1 (Heeb et al., 2000)
   3882..4511    -  CDS            pVS1 StaA: stability protein from the Pseudomonas plasmid pVS1 (Heeb et al., 2000)
   4775..4799    +  misc_feature   LB T-DNA repeat: left border repeat from nopaline C58 T-DNA
   5009..5192    +  promoter       NOS promoter: nopaline synthase promoter NOS promoter
   5213..6004    +  CDS            neo: KKA2_KLEPN - Also known as kan, nptII. Experimental evidence at protein level: Swiss-Prot protein existence level 1. Resistance to kanamycin, neomycin, paromomycin, ribostamycin, butirosin and gentamicin B. From Klebsiella pneumoniae.
   6033..6285    +  terminator     NOS terminator: nopaline synthase terminator and poly(A) signal
   6311..7117    +  CDS            IBMP_CAMVB (fragment): Experimental evidence at protein level: Swiss-Prot protein existence level 1. Enhances the ribosomal termination-reinitiation event leading to the translation of major open reading frames on the polycistronic viral RNAs. From Cauliflower mosaic virus (strain Bari 1) (CaMV).
   7301..7646    +  promoter       CaMV 35S promoter: strong constitutive promoter from cauliflower mosaic virus
   7598..7644    +  promoter       minimal CaMV 35S promoter: minimal 35S promoter from cauliflower mosaic virus
   7675..7728    +  misc_feature   TMV Ω: translational enhancer from the tobacco mosaic virus 5'-leader sequence (Gallie et al., 1988)
   7737..10256   +  CDS            RPP13L4: R13L4_ARATH - Also known as ZAR1 From Arabidopsis thaliana (Mouse-ear cress).
  10278..10997   +  CDS            EBFP: enhanced blue variant of GFP mammalian codon-optimized
  11005..11712   +  terminator     OCS terminator: octopine synthase terminator
