[The description below was written by a language model from this plasmid's Addgene catalogue record and pLannotate feature annotations shown in this document.]
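Description:
pZA66 is a plant expression binary vector built on the pICH86988 backbone for Agrobacterium-mediated delivery of a transgene into plants. It combines a high-copy ColE1/pUC-type origin for propagation in E. coli with the pVS1 replicon (oriV, RepA and the StaA stability protein), which supports maintenance in Agrobacterium. A small incP oriV fragment is also annotated. Bacterial selection is by kanamycin, through an aminoglycoside phosphotransferase gene driven by the bla promoter.

Between the nopaline-type left and right T-DNA border repeats sit two cassettes. Nearest the left border is a plant selection marker, nptII (neo), under the NOS promoter and NOS terminator, which gives kanamycin resistance to transformed plant tissue. Downstream is the expression unit: a CaMV 35S promoter, followed by the TMV Ω translational enhancer, the coding sequence, and the OCS terminator. The CaMV protein fragment annotated just upstream of the promoter probably reflects extended 35S upstream viral sequence rather than an intended open reading frame.

According to the record, the payload is a synthetic Nicotiana benthamiana ZAR1 (NbZAR1syn) carrying the D481V substitution, fused at its C terminus to eGFP. The automated annotation labels these regions by homology as Arabidopsis RPP13L4/ZAR1 and as EBFP. The catalogue identities should be taken as the intended ones.

ZAR1 is an NLR immune receptor that assembles into a resistosome, and the construct belongs to a vector system for studying the ZAR1 resistosome in N. benthamiana. The record does not state the functional effect of D481V. The stated purpose is in planta gene expression, with the GFP tag allowing detection or localisation of the receptor.
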