Addgene plasmid #174779: pZA66
Purpose: In planta gene expression
Depositing lab: Sophien Kamoun. Depositing organization: Sainsbury Laboratory, Norwich. Publication: A vector system for fast-forward studies of the HOPZ-ACTIVATED RESISTANCE1 (ZAR1) resistosome in the model plant Nicotiana benthamiana. Harant A, Pai H, Sakai T, Kamoun S, Adachi H. Plant Physiol. 2022 Jan 20;188(1):70-80. doi: 10.1093/plphys/kiab471. PubMed 34633454.
Backbone
  Vector backbone: pICH86988
  Backbone manufacturer: https://www.addgene.org/48076/
  Vector type: Plant Expression
Growth in bacteria
  Bacterial resistance: Kanamycin, 50 μg/mL
  Growth temperature: 37°C
  Growth strain: DH5alpha
  Copy number: High Copy
Gene/Insert
  Gene/Insert name: GG_NbZAR1syn-D481V-eGFP, Kmr plant selection marker
  Species: N. benthamiana
  Mutation: D481V
  Tag / fusion protein: eGFP (C terminal on insert)
  Cloning method: Restriction Enzyme; 5′ cloning site unknown (unknown if destroyed)
Terms and licenses: Academic/Nonprofit Terms; Industry Terms: Not Available to Industry
How to cite: pZA66 was a gift from Sophien Kamoun (Addgene plasmid # 174779 ; http://n2t.net/addgene:174779 ; RRID:Addgene_174779)
